Addgene plasmid #153912: pGBW-m4136048
Purpose: Mammalian expression plasmid for SARS-CoV-2 nsp11
Depositing lab: Ginkgo Bioworks & Benjie Chen. Depositing organization: Ginkgo Bioworks.
Backbone
  Vector backbone: pTwist_CMV_6
  Backbone size w/o insert (bp): 4180
  Vector type: Mammalian Expression
Growth in bacteria
  Bacterial resistance: Ampicillin, 100 μg/mL
  Growth temperature: 37°C
  Growth strain: DH5alpha
  Copy number: High Copy
Gene/Insert
  Gene/Insert name: SARS-CoV-2 nsp11
  Species: Severe acute respiratory syndrome coronavirus 2
  Insert size (bp): 32
  Mutation: wt
  Entrez Gene: ORF1ab (a.k.a. GU280_gp01)
  Promoter: CMV
  Cloning method: Unknown
Resource information
  A portion of this plasmid was derived from a plasmid made by: GinkgoBioworks
Depositor comments: NCBI reference sequence: YP_009725312.1
How to cite: pGBW-m4136048 was a gift from Ginkgo Bioworks & Benjie Chen (Addgene plasmid # 153912 ; http://n2t.net/addgene:153912 ; RRID:Addgene_153912)
