[The description below was written by a language model from this plasmid's Addgene catalogue record and the feature table of its GenBank file.]
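Description:
pGBW-m4136048 is a 4,224 bp synthetic mammalian expression plasmid built on the pTwist_CMV_6 backbone and designed to express SARS-CoV-2 nsp11, the very short peptide released from the ORF1a polyprotein at the position where ribosomal frameshifting otherwise continues into nsp12. It is maintained in E. coli through a high-copy ColE1/pUC-type origin of replication and selected with ampicillin via the bla (AmpR) gene. No mammalian selection marker or eukaryotic origin is annotated, which is consistent with transient transfection use.

The expression unit consists of the human cytomegalovirus immediate-early enhancer and promoter, followed by a Kozak consensus sequence that spans the numbering origin of the circular map, with an SV40 polyadenylation signal downstream. The wild-type nsp11 insert, listed as only 32 bp, is not annotated as a feature in the table; by position it should lie in the short interval between the Kozak sequence and the SV40 poly(A) signal. The collection title attached to the record refers to tagged constructs for protein expression and/or purification, but neither the catalogue fields nor the feature table identify a tag on this plasmid.

The backbone is heavily insulated. A synthetic poly(A) signal and a T7 terminator sit upstream of the CMV enhancer, a second T7 terminator lies downstream of the cassette, rrnG terminators occur downstream of the cassette and after AmpR, and 5' and 3' beta-globin insulator elements bracket the expression cassette. Together these limit transcriptional read-through between the bacterial and mammalian portions of the plasmid. The construct belongs to a set of SARS-CoV-2 protein expression plasmids intended for producing individual viral proteins in mammalian cells.
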