LOCUS       Exported 4224 bp ds-DNA circular SYN 13-MAY-2021
DEFINITION  Mammalian expression plasmid for SARS-CoV-2 nsp11.
ACCESSION   .
VERSION     .
KEYWORDS    pGBW-m4136048
SOURCE      synthetic DNA construct
  ORGANISM  synthetic DNA construct
REFERENCE   1 (bases 1 to 4224)
  TITLE     SARS-CoV-2 protein Mammalian expression constructs, tagged, for
            protein expression and/or purification
REFERENCE   2 (bases 1 to 4224)
  AUTHORS   .
  TITLE     Direct Submission
  JOURNAL   Exported May 13, 2021 from SnapGene Server 1.1.58
            http://www.snapgene.com
FEATURES             Location/Qualifiers
     source          1..4224
                     /organism="synthetic DNA construct"
                     /mol_type="other DNA"
     polyA_signal    93..214
                     /label=SV40 poly(A) signal
                     /note="SV40 polyadenylation signal"
     primer_bind     complement(104..123)
                     /label=EBV-rev
                     /note="SV40 polyA terminator, reverse primer"
     primer_bind     158..177
                     /label=SV40pA-R
                     /note="SV40 polyA, reverse primer"
     terminator      329..375
                     /label=T7 terminator
                     /note="transcription terminator for bacteriophage T7 RNA
                     polymerase"
     terminator      405..541
                     /label=rrnG terminator
                     /note="transcription terminator from the E. coli ribosomal
                     RNA rrnG operon (Albrechtsen et al., 1991)"
     misc_feature    586..657
                     /label=3' beta-globin insulator
                     /note="insulator downstream of the human beta-globin locus
                     (Farrell et al., 2002)"
     rep_origin      complement(883..1471)
                     /direction=LEFT
                     /label=ori
                     /note="high-copy-number ColE1/pMB1/pBR322/pUC origin of
                     replication"
     primer_bind     complement(963..982)
                     /label=pBR322ori-F
                     /note="pBR322 origin, forward primer"
     CDS             2217..3077
                     /codon_start=1
                     /gene="bla"
                     /product="beta-lactamase"
                     /label=AmpR
                     /note="confers resistance to ampicillin, carbenicillin, and
                     related antibiotics"
                     /translation="MSIQHFRVALIPFFAAFCLPVFAHPETLVKVKDAEDQLGARVGYI
                     ELDLNSGKILESFRPEERFPMMSTFKVLLCGAVLSRIDAGQEQLGRRIHYSQNDLVEYS
                     PVTEKHLTDGMTVRELCSAAITMSDNTAANLLLTTIGGPKELTAFLHNMGDHVTRLDRW
                     EPELNEAIPNDERDTTMPVAMATTLRKLLTGELLTLASRQQLIDWMEADKVAGPLLRSA
                     LPAGWFIADKSGAGERGSRGIIAALGPDGKPSRIVVIYTTGSQATMDERNRQIAEIGAS
                     LIKHW"
     primer_bind     complement(2435..2454)
                     /label=Amp-R
                     /note="Ampicillin resistance gene, reverse primer"
     terminator      3090..3226
                     /label=rrnG terminator
                     /note="transcription terminator from the E. coli ribosomal
                     RNA rrnG operon (Albrechtsen et al., 1991)"
     misc_feature    3378..3449
                     /label=5' beta-globin insulator
                     /note="insulator upstream of the human beta-globin locus
                     (Farrell et al., 2002)"
     terminator      3454..3500
                     /label=T7 terminator
                     /note="transcription terminator for bacteriophage T7 RNA
                     polymerase"
     polyA_signal    3518..3566
                     /note="synthetic polyadenylation signal"
     enhancer        3647..3950
                     /label=CMV enhancer
                     /note="human cytomegalovirus immediate early enhancer"
     promoter        3952..4154
                     /label=CMV promoter
                     /note="human cytomegalovirus (CMV) immediate early
                     promoter"
     primer_bind     4105..4125
                     /label=CMV-F
                     /note="Human CMV immediate early promoter, forward primer"
     regulatory      4223..8
                     /regulatory_class="other"
                     /note="vertebrate consensus sequence for strong initiation
                     of translation (Kozak, 1987)"
ORIGIN
        1 caccatggct gatgcacaat cgtttttaaa cgggtttgcg taagctagct tgactgactg
       61 agatacagcg taccttcagc tcacagacat gataagatac attgatgagt ttggacaaac
      121 cacaactaga atgcagtgaa aaaaatgctt tatttgtgaa atttgtgatg ctattgcttt
      181 atttgtaacc attataagct gcaataaaca agttaacaac aacaattgca ttcattttat
      241 gtttcaggtt cagggggagg tgtgggaggt tttttaaagc aagtaaaacc tctacaaatg
      301 tggtattggc ccatctctat cggtatcgta gcataacccc ttggggcctc taaacgggtc
      361 ttgaggggtt ttttgtgccc ctcgggccgg attgctatct accggcattg gcgcagaaaa
      421 aaatgcctga tgcgacgctg cgcgtcttat actcccacat atgccagatt cagcaacgga
      481 tacggcttcc ccaacttgcc cacttccata cgtgtcctcc ttaccagaaa tttatcctta
      541 aggtcgtcag ctatcctgca ggcgatctct cgatttcgat caagacattc ctttaatggt
      601 cttttctgga caccactagg ggtcagaagt agttcatcaa actttcttcc ctccctaatc
      661 tcattggtta ccttgggcta tcgaaactta attaaccagt caagtcagct acttggcgag
      721 atcgacttgt ctgggtttcg actacgctca gaattgcgtc agtcaagttc gatctggtcc
      781 ttgctattgc acccgttctc cgattacgag tttcatttaa atcatgtgag caaaaggcca
      841 gcaaaaggcc aggaaccgta aaaaggccgc gttgctggcg tttttccata ggctccgccc
      901 ccctgacgag catcacaaaa atcgacgctc aagtcagagg tggcgaaacc cgacaggact
      961 ataaagatac caggcgtttc cccctggaag ctccctcgtg cgctctcctg ttccgaccct
     1021 gccgcttacc ggatacctgt ccgcctttct cccttcggga agcgtggcgc tttctcatag
     1081 ctcacgctgt aggtatctca gttcggtgta ggtcgttcgc tccaagctgg gctgtgtgca
     1141 cgaacccccc gttcagcccg accgctgcgc cttatccggt aactatcgtc ttgagtccaa
     1201 cccggtaaga cacgacttat cgccactggc agcagccact ggtaacagga ttagcagagc
     1261 gaggtatgta ggcggtgcta cagagttctt gaagtggtgg cctaactacg gctacactag
     1321 aagaacagta tttggtatct gcgctctgct gaagccagtt accttcggaa aaagagttgg
     1381 tagctcttga tccggcaaac aaaccaccgc tggtagcggt ggtttttttg tttgcaagca
     1441 gcagattacg cgcagaaaaa aaggatctca agaagatcct ttgatctttt ctacggggtc
     1501 tgacgctcag tggaacgaaa actcacgtta agggattttg gtcatgagat tatcaaaaag
     1561 gatcttcacc tagatccttt taaattaaaa atgaagtttt aaatcaatct aaagtatata
     1621 tgagtaaact tggtctgaca gttaccaatg cttaatcagt gaggcaccta tctcagcgat
     1681 ctgtctattt cgttcatcca tagttgcatt taaatttccg aactctccaa ggccctcgtc
     1741 ggaaaatctt caaacctttc gtccgatcca tcttgcaggc tacctctcga acgaactatc
     1801 gcaagtctct tggccggcct tgcgccttgg ctattgcttg gcagcgccta tcgccaggta
     1861 ttactccaat cccgaatatc cgagatcggg atcacccgag agaagttcaa cctacatcct
     1921 caatcccgat ctatccgaga tccgaggaat atcgaaatcg gggcgcgcct ggtgtaccga
     1981 gaacgatcct ctcagtgcga gtctcgacga tccatatcgt tgcttggcag tcagccagtc
     2041 ggaatccagc ttgggaccca ggaagtccaa tcgtcagata ttgtactcaa gcctggtcac
     2101 ggcagcgtac cgatctgttt aaacctagat attgatagtc tgatcggtca acgtataatc
     2161 gagtcctagc ttttgcaaac atctatcaag agacaggatc agcaggaggc tttcgcatga
     2221 gtattcaaca tttccgtgtc gcccttattc ccttttttgc ggcattttgc cttcctgttt
     2281 ttgctcaccc agaaacgctg gtgaaagtaa aagatgctga agatcagttg ggtgcgcgag
     2341 tgggttacat cgaactggat ctcaacagcg gtaagatcct tgagagtttt cgccccgaag
     2401 aacgctttcc aatgatgagc acttttaaag ttctgctatg tggcgcggta ttatcccgta
     2461 ttgacgccgg gcaagagcaa ctcggtcgcc gcatacacta ttctcagaat gacttggttg
     2521 agtattcacc agtcacagaa aagcatctta cggatggcat gacagtaaga gaattatgca
     2581 gtgctgccat aaccatgagt gataacactg cggccaactt acttctgaca acgattggag
     2641 gaccgaagga gctaaccgct tttttgcaca acatggggga tcatgtaact cgccttgatc
     2701 gttgggaacc ggagctgaat gaagccatac caaacgacga gcgtgacacc acgatgcctg
     2761 tagcaatggc aacaaccttg cgtaaactat taactggcga actacttact ctagcttccc
     2821 ggcaacagtt gatagactgg atggaggcgg ataaagttgc aggaccactt ctgcgctcgg
     2881 cccttccggc tggctggttt attgctgata aatctggagc cggtgagcgt gggtctcgcg
     2941 gtatcattgc agcactgggg ccagatggta agccctcccg tatcgtagtt atctacacga
     3001 cggggagtca ggcaactatg gatgaacgaa atagacagat cgctgagata ggtgcctcac
     3061 tgattaagca ttggtaaccg attctaggtg cattggcgca gaaaaaaatg cctgatgcga
     3121 cgctgcgcgt cttatactcc cacatatgcc agattcagca acggatacgg cttccccaac
     3181 ttgcccactt ccatacgtgt cctccttacc agaaatttat ccttaagatc ccgaatcgtt
     3241 taaactcgac tctggctcta tcgaatctcc gtcgtttcga gcttacgcga acagccgtgg
     3301 cgctcatttg ctcgtcgggc atcgaatctc gtcagctatc gtcagcttac ctttttggca
     3361 gcgatcgcgg ctcccgacat cttggaccat tagctccaca ggtatcttct tccctctagt
     3421 ggtcataaca gcagcttcag ctacctctca attcaaaaaa cccctcaaga cccgtttaga
     3481 ggccccaagg ggttatgcta tcaatcgttg cgttacacac acaaaaaacc aacacacatc
     3541 catcttcgat ggatagcgat tttattatct aactgctgat cgagtgtagc cagatctagt
     3601 aatcaattac ggggtcatta gttcatagcc catatatgga gttccgcgtt acataactta
     3661 cggtaaatgg cccgcctggc tgaccgccca acgacccccg cccattgacg tcaataatga
     3721 cgtatgttcc catagtaacg ccaataggga ctttccattg acgtcaatgg gtggagtatt
     3781 tacggtaaac tgcccacttg gcagtacatc aagtgtatca tatgccaagt acgcccccta
     3841 ttgacgtcaa tgacggtaaa tggcccgcct ggcattatgc ccagtacatg accttatggg
     3901 actttcctac ttggcagtac atctacgtat tagtcatcgc tattaccatg ctgatgcggt
     3961 tttggcagta catcaatggg cgtggatagc ggtttgactc acggggattt ccaagtctcc
     4021 accccattga cgtcaatggg agtttgtttt ggcaccaaaa tcaacgggac tttccaaaat
     4081 gtcgtaacaa ctccgcccca ttgacgcaaa tgggcggtag gcgtgtacgg tgggaggtct
     4141 atataagcag agctggttta gtgaaccgtc agatcagatc tttgtcgatc ctaccatcca
     4201 ctcgacacac ccgccagcgg ccgc
//
